Addgene plasmid #228022: pFa6-TID-FRB-NLS-3HA-KanMX6
Purpose: To integrate TID-FRB-NLS fusion at yeast promoter; yeast BioID with KanMX6 marker
Depositing lab: Joseph Reese. Depositing organization: Pennsylvania State University. Publication: Characterization of BioID tagging systems in budding yeast and exploring the interactome of the Ccr4-Not complex. Pfannenstein J, Tyryshkin M, Gulden ME, Doud EH, Mosley AL, Reese JC. G3 (Bethesda). 2024 Sep 13:jkae221. doi: 10.1093/g3journal/jkae221. PubMed 39271111.
Backbone
  Vector backbone: pFa6
  Vector type: Yeast Expression
  Selectable markers: KanMX6 (select with G418)
Growth in bacteria
  Bacterial resistance: Ampicillin, 100 μg/mL
  Growth temperature: 37°C
  Growth strain: DH5alpha
  Copy number: High Copy
Gene/Insert
  Gene/Insert name: TurboID-FRB
  Species: Other
  Tag / fusion protein: HA tag (C terminal on insert)
  Cloning method: Ligation Independent Cloning
Terms and licenses: Academic/Nonprofit Terms; Industry Terms: Not Available to Industry
How to cite: pFa6-TID-FRB-NLS-3HA-KanMX6 was a gift from Joseph Reese (Addgene plasmid # 228022 ; http://n2t.net/addgene:228022 ; RRID:Addgene_228022)
