[The description below was written by a language model from this plasmid's Addgene catalogue record and pLannotate feature annotations shown in this document.]
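Description:
pFa6-TID-FRB-NLS-3HA-KanMX6 is a pFA6-type yeast tagging and integration plasmid built for proximity-labelling (BioID) experiments in budding yeast. It is maintained in E. coli through a high-copy ColE1/pUC-type origin and an ampicillin resistance gene (β-lactamase with its own promoter). The feature table shows no yeast replication origin or centromere, which fits the stated purpose: the plasmid supplies a cassette for chromosomal integration rather than for episomal maintenance. Short flanking T7 and SP6 promoters and fragments of lacI, rop and bom are backbone remnants.

The payload is one open reading frame that begins with a BirA-derived biotin ligase, annotated as E. coli birA and recorded in the catalogue as TurboID (TID), an engineered promiscuous variant that biotinylates nearby proteins. It is fused to an FRB domain, which the annotation identifies as the T2098L mutant of the FKBP-rapamycin binding domain of human FRAP. This domain dimerises with FKBP-tagged partners when rapamycin or an analogue is present. A C-terminal 3xHA epitope allows detection, and the ADH1 terminator ends the transcript. The name indicates a nuclear localisation signal, but it is not annotated separately. It may lie in the short unannotated gap between FRB and the HA tags. No yeast promoter is annotated upstream of the fusion, in line with the stated aim of integrating the cassette at a yeast promoter that then drives expression. The downstream kanMX module allows selection of integrants with G418. The resulting strains carry a nuclear TurboID-FRB fusion, presumably one that can be recruited inducibly to FKBP-tagged proteins to map their interaction neighbourhoods.
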