Features (pLannotate 1.2.2; 13 found; start..end, strand, type, name):
     85..1044    +  CDS            birA: BIRA_ECOLI - Also known as bioR, dhbB. Experimental evidence at protein level: Swiss-Prot protein existence level 1. Acts both as a biotin--[acetyl-CoA-carboxylase] ligase and a biotin-operon repressor. In the presence of ATP, BirA activates biotin to form the BirA-biotinyl-5'-adenylate (BirA-bio-5'-AMP or holoBirA) complex. HoloBirA can either transfer the biotinyl moiety to the biotin carboxyl carrier protein (BCCP) subunit of acetyl-CoA carboxylase, or bind to the biotin operator site and inhibit transcription of the operon. From Escherichia coli (strain K12).
   1069..1347    +  CDS            FRB*: T2098L mutant of FKBP-rapamycin binding domain of human FRAP binds synthetic ligands such as AP21967
   1378..1467    +  CDS            3xHA: three tandem HA epitope tags
   1493..1680    +  terminator     ADH1 terminator: S. cerevisiae ADH1; transcription terminator for the S. cerevisiae alcohol dehydrogenase 1 (ADH1) gene
   1755..3111    +  gene           kanMX: yeast selectable marker conferring kanamycin resistance (Wach et al., 1994)
   3216..3234    -  promoter       T7 promoter: promoter for bacteriophage T7 RNA polymerase
   3256..3309    -  CDS            lacI (fragment): lac repressor; lacI; The lac repressor binds to the lac operator to inhibit transcription in E. coli. This inhibition can be relieved by adding lactose or isopropyl-β-D-thiogalactopyranoside (IPTG).
   3492..4080    -  rep_origin     ori: high-copy-number ColE1/pMB1/pBR322/pUC origin of replication
   4251..5111    -  CDS            AmpR: β-lactamase; bla; confers resistance to ampicillin, carbenicillin, and related antibiotics
   5112..5216    -  promoter       AmpR promoter: bla
   5311..5346    +  CDS            rop (fragment): Rop protein, which maintains plasmids at low copy number; rop
   5448..5499    +  misc_feature   bom (fragment): basis of mobility region from pBR322
   5562..5580    +  promoter       SP6 promoter: promoter for bacteriophage SP6 RNA polymerase
>Addgene plasmid #228022 | pFa6-TID-FRB-NLS-3HA-KanMX6 | addgene full sequence | sequence record 451885 | Addgene NGS Result
ACGCGGCCGCCAGCTGAAGCTTCGTACGCTGCAGGTCGACGGATCCCCGGGTTAATTAACGCAAGAGATC
CGCCTGTGGCCACGATGAAAGATAACACGGTTCCCTTAAAATTGATAGCCCTTCTTGCCAATGGTGAGTT
TCATTCCGGGGAACAACTTGGCGAAACTCTGGGAATGAGCAGGGCAGCGATTAACAAGCATATCCAAACC
TTGAGAGACTGGGGAGTAGATGTGTTCACCGTGCCTGGTAAAGGTTATTCTTTGCCGGAACCTATCCCTC
TATTAAATGCGAAACAGATACTAGGACAACTGGACGGTGGTAGTGTTGCCGTATTGCCGGTTGTTGACTC
AACCAATCAATACTTGCTGGACAGAATTGGCGAACTTAAAAGCGGTGATGCGTGTATTGCAGAATATCAG
CAAGCAGGGAGAGGCTCAAGAGGTAGGAAATGGTTTTCACCTTTTGGCGCCAATCTTTACTTAAGTATGT
TCTGGCGTTTGAAGAGAGGGCCCGCGGCTATTGGTTTAGGTCCCGTTATCGGGATAGTTATGGCTGAAGC
GCTACGTAAACTTGGGGCCGACAAGGTCAGAGTGAAGTGGCCTAATGATCTATACTTGCAAGATAGAAAG
CTAGCGGGTATCCTGGTGGAGCTAGCGGGAATCACAGGGGACGCTGCCCAAATAGTAATCGGTGCTGGTA
TAAATGTCGCAATGCGTAGAGTCGAGGAATCAGTGGTGAACCAGGGCTGGATCACGTTGCAAGAGGCGGG
CATAAACCTGGACCGTAACACCCTTGCAGCGACCCTAATAAGAGAACTACGTGCTGCATTGGAGCTTTTT
GAGCAGGAGGGCCTGGCTCCGTACCTACCCAGGTGGGAGAAATTAGACAATTTCATAAACCGTCCAGTCA
AACTAATAATTGGAGATAAGGAGATTTTCGGTATTTCTCGTGGGATAGACAAGCAGGGAGCGTTGTTATT
AGAACAGGATGGTGTCATTAAACCTTGGATGGGCGGTGAAATTAGTCTTCGTAGTGCCGAAAAGGCTAGC
GGTTCTGGTGGTGCTAGCATCCTCTGGCATGAGATGTGGCATGAAGGCCTGGAAGAGGCATCTCGTTTGT
ACTTTGGGGAAAGGAACGTGAAAGGCATGTTTGAGGTGCTGGAGCCCTTGCATGCTATGATGGAACGGGG
CCCCCAGACTCTGAAGGAAACATCCTTTAATCAGGCCTATGGTCGAGATTTAATGGAGGCCCAAGAGTGG
TGCAGGAAGTACATGAAATCAGGGAATGTCAAGGACCTCCTCCAAGCCTGGGACCTCTATTATCATGTGT
TCCGACGAATCTCAAAGCTCGAGCCACCAAAAAAGAAAAGAAAAGTTTACCCATACGATGTTCCTGACTA
TGCGGGCTATCCGTATGACGTCCCGGACTATGCAGGATCTTATCCATATGACGTTCCAGATTACGCTGCT
GAGGCGCGCCACTTCTAAATAAGCGAATTTCTTATGATTTATGATTTTTATTATTAAATAAGTTATAAAA
AAAATAAGTGTATACAAATTTTAAAGTGACTCTTAGGTTTTAAAACGAAAATTCTTATTCTTGAGTAACT
CTTTCCTGTAGGTCAGGTTGCTTTCTCAGGTATAGTATGAGGTCGCTCTTATTGACCACACCTCTACCGG
CAGATCCGCTAGGGATAACAGGGTAATATAGATCTGTTTAGCTTGCCTCGTCCCCGCCGGGTCACCCGGC
CAGCGACATGGAGGCCCAGAATACCCTCCTTGACAGTCTTGACGTGCGCAGCTCAGGGGCATGATGTGAC
TGTCGCCCGTACATTTAGCCCATACATCCCCATGTATAATCATTTGCATCCATACATTTTGATGGCCGCA
CGGCGCGAAGCAAAAATTACGGCTCCTCGCTGCAGACCTGCGAGCAGGGAAACGCTCCCCTCACAGACGC
GTTGAATTGTCCCCACGCCGCGCCCCTGTAGAGAAATATAAAAGGTTAGGATTTGCCACTGAGGTTCTTC
TTTCATATACTTCCTTTTAAAATCTTGCTAGGATACAGTTCTCACATCACATCCGAACATAAACAACCAT
GGGTAAGGAAAAGACTCACGTTTCGAGGCCGCGATTAAATTCCAACATGGATGCTGATTTATATGGGTAT
AAATGGGCTCGCGATAATGTCGGGCAATCAGGTGCGACAATCTATCGATTGTATGGGAAGCCCGATGCGC
CAGAGTTGTTTCTGAAACATGGCAAAGGTAGCGTTGCCAATGATGTTACAGATGAGATGGTCAGACTAAA
CTGGCTGACGGAATTTATGCCTCTTCCGACCATCAAGCATTTTATCCGTACTCCTGATGATGCATGGTTA
CTCACCACTGCGATCCCCGGCAAAACAGCATTCCAGGTATTAGAAGAATATCCTGATTCAGGTGAAAATA
TTGTTGATGCGCTGGCAGTGTTCCTGCGCCGGTTGCATTCGATTCCTGTTTGTAATTGTCCTTTTAACAG
CGATCGCGTATTTCGTCTCGCTCAGGCGCAATCACGAATGAATAACGGTTTGGTTGATGCGAGTGATTTT
GATGACGAGCGTAATGGCTGGCCTGTTGAACAAGTCTGGAAAGAAATGCATAAGCTTTTGCCATTCTCAC
CGGATTCAGTCGTCACTCATGGTGATTTCTCACTTGATAACCTTATTTTTGACGAGGGGAAATTAATAGG
TTGTATTGATGTTGGACGAGTCGGAATCGCAGACCGATACCAGGATCTTGCCATCCTATGGAACTGCCTC
GGTGAGTTTTCTCCTTCATTACAGAAACGGCTTTTTCAAAAATATGGTATTGATAATCCTGATATGAATA
AATTGCAGTTTCATTTGATGCTCGATGAGTTTTTCTAATCAGTACTGACAATAAAAAGATTCTTGTTTTC
AAGAACTTGTCATTTGTATAGTTTTTTTATATTGTAGTTGTTCTATTTTAATCAAATGTTAGCGTGATTT
ATATTTTTTTTCGCCTCGACATCATCTGCCCAGATGCGAAGTTAAGTGCGCAGAAAGTAATATCATGCGT
CAATCGTATGTGAATGCTGGTCGCTATACTGCTGTCGATTCGATACTAACGCCGCCATCCAGTTTAAACG
AGCTCGAATTCATCGATGATATCAGATCCACTAGTGGCCTATGCGGCCGCGGATCTGCCGGTCTCCCTAT
AGTGAGTCGTATTAATTTCGATAAGCCAGGTTAACCTGCATTAATGAATCGGCCAACGCGCGGGGAGAGG
CGGTTTGCGTATTGGGCGCTCTTCCGCTTCCTCGCTCACTGACTCGCTGCGCTCGGTCGTTCGGCTGCGG
CGAGCGGTATCAGCTCACTCAAAGGCGGTAATACGGTTATCCACAGAATCAGGGGATAACGCAGGAAAGA
ACATGTGAGCAAAAGGCCAGCAAAAGGCCAGGAACCGTAAAAAGGCCGCGTTGCTGGCGTTTTTCCATAG
GCTCCGCCCCCCTGACGAGCATCACAAAAATCGACGCTCAAGTCAGAGGTGGCGAAACCCGACAGGACTA
TAAAGATACCAGGCGTTTCCCCCTGGAAGCTCCCTCGTGCGCTCTCCTGTTCCGACCCTGCCGCTTACCG
GATACCTGTCCGCCTTTCTCCCTTCGGGAAGCGTGGCGCTTTCTCATAGCTCACGCTGTAGGTATCTCAG
TTCGGTGTAGGTCGTTCGCTCCAAGCTGGGCTGTGTGCACGAACCCCCCGTTCAGCCCGACCGCTGCGCC
TTATCCGGTAACTATCGTCTTGAGTCCAACCCGGTAAGACACGACTTATCGCCACTGGCAGCAGCCACTG
GTAACAGGATTAGCAGAGCGAGGTATGTAGGCGGTGCTACAGAGTTCTTGAAGTGGTGGCCTAACTACGG
CTACACTAGAAGAACAGTATTTGGTATCTGCGCTCTGCTGAAGCCAGTTACCTTCGGAAAAAGAGTTGGT
AGCTCTTGATCCGGCAAACAAACCACCGCTGGTAGCGGTGGTTTTTTTGTTTGCAAGCAGCAGATTACGC
GCAGAAAAAAAGGATCTCAAGAAGATCCTTTGATCTTTTCTACGGGGTCTGACGCTCAGTGGAACGAAAA
CTCACGTTAAGGGATTTTGGTCATGAGATTATCAAAAAGGATCTTCACCTAGATCCTTTTAAATTAAAAA
TGAAGTTTTAAATCAATCTAAAGTATATATGAGTAAACTTGGTCTGACAGTTACCAATGCTTAATCAGTG
AGGCACCTATCTCAGCGATCTGTCTATTTCGTTCATCCATAGTTGCCTGACTCCCCGTCGTGTAGATAAC
TACGATACGGGAGGGCTTACCATCTGGCCCCAGTGCTGCAATGATACCGCGAGACCCACGCTCACCGGCT
CCAGATTTATCAGCAATAAACCAGCCAGCCGGAAGGGCCGAGCGCAGAAGTGGTCCTGCAACTTTATCCG
CCTCCATCCAGTCTATTAATTGTTGCCGGGAAGCTAGAGTAAGTAGTTCGCCAGTTAATAGTTTGCGCAA
CGTTGTTGCCATTGCTACAGGCATCGTGGTGTCACGCTCGTCGTTTGGTATGGCTTCATTCAGCTCCGGT
TCCCAACGATCAAGGCGAGTTACATGATCCCCCATGTTGTGCAAAAAAGCGGTTAGCTCCTTCGGTCCTC
CGATCGTTGTCAGAAGTAAGTTGGCCGCAGTGTTATCACTCATGGTTATGGCAGCACTGCATAATTCTCT
TACTGTCATGCCATCCGTAAGATGCTTTTCTGTGACTGGTGAGTACTCAACCAAGTCATTCTGAGAATAG
TGTATGCGGCGACCGAGTTGCTCTTGCCCGGCGTCAATACGGGATAATACCGCGCCACATAGCAGAACTT
TAAAAGTGCTCATCATTGGAAAACGTTCTTCGGGGCGAAAACTCTCAAGGATCTTACCGCTGTTGAGATC
CAGTTCGATGTAACCCACTCGTGCACCCAACTGATCTTCAGCATCTTTTACTTTCACCAGCGTTTCTGGG
TGAGCAAAAACAGGAAGGCAAAATGCCGCAAAAAAGGGAATAAGGGCGACACGGAAATGTTGAATACTCA
TACTCTTCCTTTTTCAATATTATTGAAGCATTTATCAGGGTTATTGTCTCATGAGCGGATACATATTTGA
ATGTATTTAGAAAAATAAACAAATAGGGGTTCCGCGCACATTTCCCCGAAAAGTGCCACCTGACGTCTAA
GAAACCATTATTATCATGACATTAACCTATAAAAATAGGCGTATCACGAGGCCCTTTCGTCTCGCGCGTT
TCGGTGATGACGGTGAAAACCTCTGACACATGCAGCTCCCGGAGACGGTCACAGCTTGTCTGTAAGCGGA
TGCCGGGAGCAGACAAGCCCGTCAGGGCGCGTCAGCGGGTGTTGGCGGGTGTCGGGGCTGGCTTAACTAT
GCGGCATCAGAGCAGATTGTACTGAGAGTGCACCATATGGACATATTGTCGTTAGAACGCGGCTACAATT
AATACATAACCTTATGTATCATACACATACGATTTAGGTGACACTATAGA
